Addgene plasmid #14863: MyrPalm-CKAR-T/A
Depositing lab: Alexandra Newton. Depositing organization: University of California, San Diego (UCSD). Publication: A genetically encoded fluorescent reporter reveals oscillatory phosphorylation by protein kinase C. Violin JD, Zhang J, Tsien RY, Newton AC. J Cell Biol. 2003 Jun 9. 161(5):899-909. 10.1083/jcb.200302125 PubMed 12782683.
Backbone
  Vector backbone: pcDNA3
  Backbone manufacturer: Invitrogen
  Backbone size w/o insert (bp): 5400
  Vector type: Mammalian Expression
  Selectable markers: Neomycin (select with G418)
Growth in bacteria
  Bacterial resistance: Ampicillin, 100 μg/mL
  Growth temperature: 37°C
  Growth strain: DH5alpha
  Copy number: High Copy
Gene/Insert
  Gene/Insert name: C kinase activity reporter (alt name: CFP-FHA2-peptide-YFP)
  Mutation: T/A
  Tag / fusion protein: Myr/Palm (N terminal on insert); CFP (N terminal on insert); YFP (C terminal on insert)
  Cloning method: Restriction Enzyme; 5′ cloning site HindIII (not destroyed); 3′ cloning site XbaI (not destroyed)
  Sequencing primers: 5′ T7
Terms and licenses: Academic/Nonprofit Terms; Industry Terms: Not Available to Industry
Depositor comments: Phosphoacceptor threonine in the PKC substrate sequence changed to alanine. PKC substrate sequence flanked by flexible linker sequence: GGSGG RFRRFQALKIKAKA GGSGG. See MyrPalm-CKAR for additional information.
How to cite: MyrPalm-CKAR-T/A was a gift from Alexandra Newton (Addgene plasmid # 14863 ; http://n2t.net/addgene:14863 ; RRID:Addgene_14863)
