[The description below was written by a language model from this plasmid's Addgene catalogue record.]
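Description:
MyrPalm-CKAR-T/A is a mammalian expression plasmid built on the pcDNA3 backbone. It encodes a membrane-targeted, non-phosphorylatable control version of the C kinase activity reporter (CKAR). The plasmid is propagated in E. coli as a high-copy vector under ampicillin selection, and it carries a neomycin resistance marker so that transfected mammalian cells can be selected with G418. The insert lies between HindIII and XbaI sites, both of which were preserved. The record does not name the promoter, although pcDNA3 normally drives its insert from the CMV immediate-early promoter. The listing of T7 as the 5′ sequencing primer fits the T7 promoter site that lies upstream of the pcDNA3 polylinker.

The reporter is a single-chain FRET sensor arranged as CFP, an FHA2 phosphothreonine-binding domain, a PKC substrate peptide flanked by flexible glycine-serine linkers, and YFP. In the parent CKAR, protein kinase C phosphorylates the substrate threonine, which allows the FHA2 domain to bind the peptide. This changes the conformation of the protein and therefore the energy transfer between CFP and YFP, giving a real-time optical readout of PKC activity in living cells. An N-terminal myristoylation/palmitoylation signal is attached to direct lipid modification, which anchors the sensor at cellular membranes so that it reports membrane-local kinase activity. In this T/A variant the phosphoacceptor threonine is changed to alanine, so the reporter cannot be phosphorylated. It is best suited as a negative control alongside MyrPalm-CKAR, to confirm that FRET changes seen with the wild-type sensor depend on phosphorylation at that site rather than on unrelated effects.
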