>Addgene plasmid #14863 | MyrPalm-CKAR-T/A | addgene partial sequence | sequence record 21430 | CKAR-F 5'-GGGATTAGGTATGTTACAAG-3'
TGGTGAAAAAGTTAGGAGGATCCGGAGGTCGATTCAGAAGATTCCAGGCGTTGAAGATCAAGGCTAAGGC
AGGTGGATCTGGTGGAGTGAGCAAGGGCGAGGAGCTGTTCACCGGGGTGGTGCCCATCCTGGTCGAGCTG
GACGGCGACGTAAACGGCCACAAGTTCAGCGTGTCCGGCGAGGGCGAGGGCGATGCCACCTACGGCAAGC
TGACCCTGAAGTTCATCTGCACCACCGGCAAGCTGCCCGTGCCCTGGCCCACCCTCGTGACCACCTTCGG
CTACGGCCTGATGTGCTTCGCCCGCTACCCCGACCACATGAAGCAGCACGACTTCTTCAAGTCCGCCATG
CCCGAAGGCTACGTCCAGGAGCGCACCATCTTCTTCAAGGACGACGGCAACTACAAGACCCGCGCCGAGG
TGAAGTTCGAGGGCGACACCCTGGTGAACCGCATCGAGCTGAAGGGCATCGACTTCAAGGAGGACGGCAA
CATCCTGGGGCACAAGCTGGAGTACAACTACAACAGCCACAACGTCTATATCATGGCCGACAAGCAGAAG
AACGGCATCAAGGTGAACTTCAAGATCCGCCACAACATCGAGGACGGCAGCGTGCAGCTCGCCGACCACT
ACCAGCAGAACACCCCCATCGGCGACGGCCCCGTGCTGCTGCCCGACAACCACTACCTGAGCTACCAGTC
CAAGCTGAGCAAAGACCC
